>Addgene plasmid #69328 | pBALU12 | depositor partial sequence | sequence record 122291 | cassette
GCTGTCTCATCCTACTTTCACCTAGTTAACTGCTTGTCTTAAAATCTATGCTTCTCTTTAGTATCTAAAA
TTTTCCTAGAAGCTTACAAGTATATAAATGGTCTCTTCTCAATAAAGGTTGTATATTTATTCATCTTATT
GAATCTGCCATTTCCTCGTTTTTGCGAGTTTATATACCTTCCAATTTTCTTTCTATTGTATTTTCAACTT
CTAATTTTAATTCAGGGAAACTGCTTCAACGCATCATGACCGCTCCAAAGAAGAAACGCAAAGTACCGGT
AGAAAAAATGGTCTCAAAGGGTGAAGAAGATAACATGGCAATTATTAAAGAGTTTATGCGTTTCAAGGTG
CATATGGAGGGATCTGTCAATGGGCATGAGTTTGAAATTGAAGGTGAAGGAGAAGGCCGACCATATGAGG
GAACACAAACCGCAAAACTAAAGGTAAGTTTAAACATATATATACTAACTAACCCTGATTATTTAAATTT
TCAGGTAACTAAAGGCGGACCATTACCATTCGCCTGGGACATCCTCTCTCCACAGTTCATGTATGGAAGT
AAAGCTTATGTTAAACATCCGGCAGATATACCAGATTATTTGAAACTTTCATTCCCGGAGGGTTTTAAGT
GGGAACGCGTAATGAATTTTGAAGACGGAGGAGTTGTTACAGTGACGCAAGACTCAAGGTAAGTTTAAAC
AGTTCGGTACGAAGTTCCTATACTTTCTAGAGAATAGGAACTTCCCTGTTGACAATTAATCATCGGCATA
GTATATCGGCATAGTATAATACGACAAGGTGAGGAACTAAACCCAGGAGGCAGATCATGAGTCTGAAAGA
AAAAACACAATCTCTGTTTGCCAACGCATTTGGCTACCCTGCCACTCACACCATTCAGGCGCCTGGCCGC
GTGAATTTGATTGGTGAACACACCGACTACAACGACGGTTTCGTTCTGCCCTGCGCGATTGATTATCAAA
CCGTGATCAGTTGTGCACCACGCGATGACCGTAAAGTTCGCGTGATGGCAGCCGATTATGAAAATCAGCT
CGACGAGTTTTCCCTCGATGCGCCCATTGTCGCACATGAAAACTATCAATGGGCTAACTACGTTCGTGGC
GTGGTGAAACATCTGCAACTGCGTAACAACAGCTTCGGCGGCGTGGACATGGTGATCAGCGGCAATGTGC
CGCAGGGTGCCGGGTTAAGTTCTTCCGCTTCACTGGAAGTCGCGGTCGGAACCGTATTGCAGCAGCTTTA
TCATCTGCCGCTGGACGGCGCACAAATCGCGCTTAACGGTCAGGAAGCAGAAAACCAGTTTGTAGGCTGT
AACTGCGGGATCATGGATCAGCTAATTTCCGCGCTCGGCAAGAAAGATCATGCCTTGCTGATCGATTGCC
GCTCACTGGGGACCAAAGCAGTTTCCATGCCCAAAGGTGTGGCTGTCGTCATCATCAACAGTAACTTCAA
ACGTACCCTGGTTGGCAGCGAATACAACACCCGTCGTGAACAGTGCGAAACCGGTGCGCGTTTCTTCCAG
CAGCCAGCCCTGCGTGATGTCACCATTGAAGAGTTCAACGCTGTTGCGCATGAACTGGACCCGATCGTGG
CAAAACGCGTGCGTCATATACTGACTGAAAACGCCCGCACCGTTGAAGCTGCCAGCGCGCTGGAGCAAGG
CGACCTGAAACGTATGGGCGAGTTGATGGCGGAGTCTCATGCCTCTATGCGCGATGATTTCGAAATCACC
GTGCCGCAAATTGACACTCTGGTAGAAATCGTCAAAGCTGTGATTGGCGACAAAGGTGGCGTACGCATGA
CCGGCGGCGGATTTGGCGGCTGTATCGTCGCGCTGATCCCGGAAGAGCTGGTGCCTGCCGTACAGCAAGC
TGTCGCTGAACAATATGAAGCAAAAACAGGTATTAAAGAGACTTTTTACGTTTGTAAACCATCACAAGGA
GCAGGACAGTGCTGAGGATCCACTAGTTCTAGAGCGGCCGCGAAGTTCCTATACTTTCTAGAGAATAGGA
ACTTCTAACTAACCATACATATTTAAATTTTCAGCCTCCAAGATGGAGAATTTATTTATAAAGTCAAACT
TCGAGGAACGAATTTCCCCTCGGATGGACCTGTTATGCAGAAGAAGACTATGGGATGGGAAGCTTCAAGT
GAAAGAATGTACCCTGAAGACGGTGCTCTTAAGGGAGAGATTAAACAACGTCTTAAATTGAAAGATGGAG
GACATTACGATGCTGAGGTAAGTTTAAACATGATTTTACTAACTAACTAATCTGATTTAAATTTTCAGGT
GAAGACAACTTACAAAGCCAAAAAACCAGTTCAGCTGCCAGGAGCGTACAATGTTAATATTAAACTGGAT
ATCACCTCCCACAACGAGGATTACACTATCGTTGAGCAATATGAAAGAGCTGAAGGGCGGCACTCGACAG
GTGGCATGGATGAATTGTATAAGTAA
