>Addgene plasmid #69328 | pBALU12 | addgene partial sequence | sequence record 123783 | M13-F20 5'-TGTAAAACGACGGCCAGT-3'
GCATGCTCGAGCGGCCGCCAGTGTGATGGATATCTGCAGAATTCGCCCTTGGCTGTCTCATCCTACTTTC
ACCTAGTTAACTGCTTGTCTTAAAATCTATGCTTCTCTTTAGTATCTAAAATTTTCCTAGAAGCTTACAA
GTATATAAATGGTCTCTTCTCAATAAAGGTTGTATATTTATTCATCTTATTGAATCTGCCATTTCCTCGT
TTTTGCGAGTTTATATACCTTCCAATTTTCTTTCTATTGTATTTTCAACTTCTAATTTTAATTCAGGGAA
ACTGCTTCAACGCATCATGACCGCTCCAAAGAAGAAACGCAAAGTACCGGTAGAAAAAATGGTCTCAAAG
GGTGAAGAAGATAACATGGCAATTATTAAAGAGTTTATGCGTTTCAAGGTGCATATGGAGGGATCTGTCA
ATGGGCATGAGTTTGAAATTGAAGGTGAAGGAGAAGGCCGACCATATGAGGGAACACAAACCGCAAAACT
AAAGGTAAGTTTAAACATATATATACTAACTAACCCTGATTATTTAAATTTTCAGGTAACTAAAGGCGGA
CCATTACCATTCGCCTGGGACATCCTCTCTCCACAGTTCATGTATGGAAGTAAAGCTTATGTTAAACATC
CGGCAGATATACCAGATTATTTGAAACTTTCATTCCCGGAGGGTTTTAAGTGGGAACGCGTAATGAATTT
TGAAGACGGAGGAGTTGTTACAGTGACGCAAGACTCAAGGTAAGTTTAAACAGTTCGGTACGAAGTTCCT
ATACTTTCTAGAGAATAGGAACTTCCCTGTTGACAATTAATCATCGGCATAGTATATCGGCATA
