>Addgene plasmid #69328 | pBALU12 | addgene partial sequence | sequence record 123784 | M13-Rev 5'-CAGGAAACAGCTATGACC-3'
CAATACTCAGGGGATGTCAGCGAGCATTGGGTACCGAGCGTCGGATCCACGTAGGTAAGGCTTNANAGTG
CTGCTGGAATTCGCCCATTTTACTTATACAATTCATCCATGCCACCTGTCGAGTGCCGCCCTTCAGCTCT
TTCATATTGCTCAACGATAGTGTAATCCTCGTTGTGGGAGGTGATATCCAGTTTAATATTAACATTGTAC
GCTCCTGGCAGCTGAACTGGTTTTTTGGCTTTGTAAGTTGTCTTCACCTGAAAATTTAAATCAGATTAGT
TAGTTAGTAAAATCATGTTTAAACTTACCTCAGCATCGTAATGTCCTCCATCTTTCAATTTAAGACGTTG
TTTAATCTCTCCCTTAAGAGCACCGTCTTCAGGGTACATTCTTTCACTTGAAGCTTCCCATCCCATAGTC
TTCTTCTGCATAACAGGTCCATCCGAGGGGAAATTCGTTCCTCGAAGTTTGACTTTATAAATAAATTCTC
CATCTTGGAGGCTGAAAATTTAAATATGTATGGTTAGTTAGAAGTTCCTATTCTCTAGAAAGTATAGGAA
CTTCGCGGCCGCTCTAGAACTAGTGGATCCTCAGCACTGTCCTGCTCCTTGTGATGGTTTACAAACGTAA
AAAGTCTCTTTAATACCTGTTTTTGCTTCATATTGTTCAGCGACAGCTTGCTGTACGGCAGGCACCAGCT
CTTC
