[The description below was written by a language model from this plasmid's Addgene catalogue record.]
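Description:
pBALU12 is a template plasmid from a toolkit for building fosmid-based reporter genes for C. elegans by recombineering. It is built on the Invitrogen pCR TOPO backbone, into which the synthetic cassette was inserted by TOPO cloning. It is maintained in E. coli as a high-copy plasmid under kanamycin selection. Although it is catalogued as a bacterial expression vector, its recorded role is to carry a cassette that is transferred into a genomic clone, not to express a protein in bacteria. No feature table is provided, so the exact arrangement and boundaries of the parts can only be inferred from the insert name and purpose statement.

The insert, gSL2-NLS-mChOint-FgF, is a bicistronic tagging cassette. The SL2 element indicates an SL2 trans-splicing intergenic sequence of the type found in nematode operons, which allows a downstream reading frame to be expressed from the same transcript as the target gene but translated separately. It is followed by a nuclear localization signal joined to an intron-containing mChOint fluorescent protein, apparently an mCherry-type red reporter. An FRT-galK-FRT module sits in the second intron of the reporter. galK is a selectable and counter-selectable marker commonly used in recombineering to identify clones that have taken up the cassette. The flanking FRT sites allow FLP recombinase to excise it afterwards, leaving a single FRT scar inside the intron, where it should be spliced out.

The cassette is meant to be inserted at the C-terminal end of the target gene, after its stop codon. The result is a nuclear-localized fluorescent readout of the gene's expression within its genomic context, not a fusion protein.
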