Addgene plasmid #69328: pBALU12
Purpose: Encodes a recombineering cassette for tagging a target gene within a genomic clone with a fluorescent protein. Cassette: bicistronic; FRT-galK-FRT in 2nd mChO intron;use C-term after STOP
Depositing lab: Oliver Hobert. Depositing organization: Columbia University. Publication: A toolkit and robust pipeline for the generation of fosmid-based reporter genes in C. elegans. Tursun B, Cochella L, Carrera I, Hobert O. PLoS One. 2009;4(3):e4625. doi: 10.1371/journal.pone.0004625. Epub 2009 Mar 4. PubMed 19259264.
Backbone
  Vector backbone: pCR TOPO
  Backbone manufacturer: Invitrogen
  Vector type: Bacterial Expression
Growth in bacteria
  Bacterial resistance: Kanamycin, 50 μg/mL
  Growth temperature: 37°C
  Growth strain: DH5alpha
  Copy number: High Copy
Gene/Insert
  Gene/Insert name: gSL2-NLS-mChOint-FgF
  Species: Synthetic
  Cloning method: TOPO Cloning
  Sequencing primers: 5′ M13F; 3′ M13R
Terms and licenses: Academic/Nonprofit Terms; Industry Terms: Not Available to Industry
How to cite: pBALU12 was a gift from Oliver Hobert (Addgene plasmid # 69328 ; http://n2t.net/addgene:69328 ; RRID:Addgene_69328)
